Addgene plasmid #112198: pANY6
Purpose: (Empty Backbone) This plasmid is used for efficient cloning of DNA, efficient expression of protein in E. coli, and ELP-based protein purification.
Depositing lab: Yingfeng An. Depositing organization: Shenyang Agricultural University. Publication: Three Novel Escherichia coli Vectors for Convenient and Efficient Molecular Biological Manipulations. Gao H, Qi X, Hart DJ, Gao S, Wang H, Xu S, Zhang Y, Liu X, Liu Y, An Y. J Agric Food Chem. 2018 Jun 20;66(24):6123-6131. doi: 10.1021/acs.jafc.8b01960. Epub 2018 Jun 11. PubMed 29798665.
Backbone
  Vector backbone: pAny6
  Backbone manufacturer: Yingfeng An
  Vector type: Bacterial Expression
  Tag / fusion protein: ELP-tag (N terminal on backbone)
Growth in bacteria
  Bacterial resistance: Kanamycin, 50 μg/mL
  Growth temperature: 37°C
  Growth strain: ccdB Survival
  Copy number: Unknown
Gene/Insert
  Cloning method: Restriction Enzyme
Terms and licenses: Academic/Nonprofit Terms; Industry Terms: Not Available to Industry
How to cite: pANY6 was a gift from Yingfeng An (Addgene plasmid # 112198 ; http://n2t.net/addgene:112198 ; RRID:Addgene_112198)
