[The description below was written by a language model from this plasmid's Addgene catalogue record and pLannotate feature annotations shown in this document.]
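Description:
pANY6 is an empty bacterial expression backbone of 4,094 bp intended for cloning a gene of interest, expressing it in E. coli, and purifying the product through an elastin-like polypeptide (ELP) tag. It replicates from a high-copy ColE1/pUC-type origin and is selected with kanamycin through an aph(3')-Ia (KanR) gene, which lies on the opposite strand to the expression cassette with a short tet promoter annotated immediately upstream of it. The two sequence records, from the depositor and from repository sequencing, carry the same ten annotated features in the same order and differ only in where numbering begins.

The expression cassette starts with a T7 promoter and the strong ribosome binding site from phage T7 gene 10, and ends at a T7 terminator, so expression depends on a host that supplies T7 RNA polymerase. The catalogue lists an N-terminal ELP tag on the backbone. The automated annotation does not label it, but a stretch of roughly 1.5 kb after the RBS is unannotated and could plausibly hold the ELP coding sequence, although the record does not confirm this. Downstream sit a partial ccdA and a complete ccdB toxin gene. CcdB poisons DNA gyrase, which explains why the empty vector is maintained in a ccdB-resistant strain. Replacing this cassette with an insert by restriction cloning would allow counter-selection against uncut or religated vector in ordinary strains. The short matches to a PDK intron and a SET1 tag fragment are probably incidental similarity hits. ELP fusions are generally purified without chromatography, through reversible temperature- or salt-triggered aggregation. The record does not describe the cloning sites or any means of removing the tag.
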