Features (pLannotate 1.2.2; 10 found; start..end, strand, type, name):
     53..641     +  rep_origin     ori: high-copy-number ColE1/pMB1/pBR322/pUC origin of replication
    718..736     +  promoter       T7 promoter: promoter for bacteriophage T7 RNA polymerase
    768..790     +  RBS            RBS: efficient ribosome binding site from bacteriophage T7 gene 10 (Olins and Rangwala, 1989)
   2325..2403    +  intron         PDK intron (fragment): pdk; modified pyruvate orthophosphate dikinase intron from Flaveria trinervia 3.0
   2494..2652    +  CDS            ccdA (fragment): CCDA_ECO57 - Also known as H, letA. Experimental evidence at protein level: Swiss-Prot protein existence level 1. Antitoxin component of a type II toxin-antitoxin (TA) system which inhibits the post-segregational killing (PSK) of plasmid-free cells, also referred to as a plasmid addiction system. Binds to and blocks the activity of CcdB; will also remove bound CcdB protein from the CcdB-GyrA complex by forming a CcdA-CcdB complex, a process termed rejuvenation. Functions as a transcriptional corepressor for the ccdAB operon, repression also requires CcdB (By similarity). From Escherichia coli
   2657..2959    +  CDS            ccdB: CCDB_ECOLI - Also known as G, letB, letD. Experimental evidence at protein level: Swiss-Prot protein existence level 1. Toxic component of a type II toxin-antitoxin (TA) system, functioning in plasmid maintainence. Responsible for the post- segregational killing (PSK) of plasmid-free cells, also referred to as a plasmid addiction system. Half-life of over 2 hours. Cell killing by CcdB is accompanied by filamentation, defects in chromosome and plasmid segregation, defects in cell division, formation of anucleate cells, decreased DNA synthesis and plasmid loss. Interferes with the activity of DN
   3025..3046    +  CDS            SET1 (fragment): solubility-enhancement tag derived from T7 phage gene 10B
   3054..3101    +  terminator     T7 terminator: transcription terminator for bacteriophage T7 RNA polymerase
   3169..3197    -  promoter       tet promoter: E. coli promoter for tetracycline efflux protein gene
   3210..4025    -  CDS            KanR: aminoglycoside phosphotransferase; aph(3')-Ia; confers resistance to kanamycin in bacteria or G418 (Geneticin®) in eukaryotes
>Addgene plasmid #112198 | pANY6 | depositor full sequence | sequence record 213564 | pANY6 sequence 4094 bps
AGTTTTCGTTCCACTGAGCGTCAGACCCCGTAGAAAAGATCAAAGGATCTTCTTGAGATCCTTTTTTTCT
GCGCGTAATCTGCTGCTTGCAAACAAAAAAACCACCGCTACCAGCGGTGGTTTGTTTGCCGGATCAAGAG
CTACCAACTCTTTTTCCGAAGGTAACTGGCTTCAGCAGAGCGCAGATACCAAATACTGTCCTTCTAGTGT
AGCCGTAGTTAGGCCACCACTTCAAGAACTCTGTAGCACCGCCTACATACCTCGCTCTGCTAATCCTGTT
ACCAGTGGCTGCTGCCAGTGGCGATAAGTCGTGTCTTACCGGGTTGGACTCAAGACGATAGTTACCGGAT
AAGGCGCAGCGGTCGGGCTGAACGGGGGGTTCGTGCACACAGCCCAGCTTGGAGCGAACGACCTACACCG
AACTGAGATACCTACAGCGTGAGCTATGAGAAAGCGCCACGCTTCCCGAAGGGAGAAAGGCGGACAGGTA
TCCGGTAAGCGGCAGGGTCGGAACAGGAGAGCGCACGAGGGAGCTTCCAGGGGGAAACGCCTGGTATCTT
TATAGTCCTGTCGGGTTTCGCCACCTCTGACTTGAGCGTCGATTTTTGTGATGCTCGTCAGGGGGGCGGA
GCCTATGGAAAAACGCCAGCAACGCGGCCTTTTTACGGTTCCTGGCCTTTTGCTGGCCTTTGGTACCAGA
TCTCGATCCCGCGAAATTAATACGACTCACTATAGGGAGACCACAACGGTTTCCCTCTAGAAATAATTTT
GTTTAACTTTAAGAAGGAGATATACATATGGTCCCGGGGAAAGGCGTGCCTGGTGTCGGGGTTCCAGGTG
TGGGTGTACCAGGGGTAGGTGTACCAGGTGTGGGCGTTCCAGGCGTTGGTGTACCAGGAGTAGGAGTCCC
AGGTGTAGGCGTACCGGGTTTTGGAGTACCTGGAAAGGGCGTCCCAGGGGTTGGTGTACCCGGCGTTGGT
GTTCCTGGGGTAGGTGTTCCAGGCGTAGGAGTACCAGGCGTTGGAGTTCCTGGTGTTGGGGTGCCTGGCG
TTGGGGTTCCTGGTTTTGGTGTCCCAGGAAAGGGAGTTCCTGGCGTAGGCGTTCCAGGAGTCGGCGTACC
GGGAGTTGGAGTTCCAGGAGTAGGCGTTCCTGGAGTCGGAGTACCTGGGGTCGGCGTGCCTGGAGTCGGT
GTTCCAGGATTCGGTGTTCCTGGTAAAGGCGTCCCAGGAGTGGGTGTTCCTGGCGTCGGAGTGCCTGGAG
TAGGGGTTCCCGGTGTAGGCGTGCCCGGAGTAGGTGTACCTGGAGTTGGTGTACCGGGAGTAGGTGTCCC
TGGTTTCGGAGTCCCTGGCAAGGGGGTACCCGGAGTTGGCGTACCGGGGGTCGGGGTCCCAGGCGTCGGT
GTACCGGGCGTTGGAGTCCCCGGTGTCGGTGTGCCCGGCGTCGGCGTGCCCGGTGTAGGTGTGCCTGGTT
TCGGTGTGCCAGGCAAGGGAGTACCAGGAGTCGGGGTACCGGGTGTTGGCGTACCCGGGGTGGGGGTTCC
TGGAGTGGGAGTTCCGGGGGTGGGAGTGCCTGGGGTGGGTGTACCGGGGGTTGGGGTGCCAGGATTCGGA
GTGCCGGGGAAAGGTGTTCCGGGTGTGGGAGTCCCCGGCGTAGGGGTACCTGGTGTAGGGGTACCAGGCG
TAGGTGTACCCGGGGTCGGAGTTCCAGGTGTAGGTGTACCGGGTGTCGGGGTCCCCGGATTCGGTGTGAG
CTCGAACAACAACAACAATAACAATAACAACAACGAATTCGCCCTCGCAGAGGGCACTCGGATCTTCGAT
CCGGTCACCGGTACAACGCATCGCATCGAGGATGTTGTCGGTGGGCGCAAGCCTATTCATGTCGTGGCTG
CTGCCAAGGACGGAACGCTGCGTGCGCGGCCCGTGGTGTCCTGGTTCGACCAGGGAACGCGGGATGTGAT
CGGGTTGCGGATCGCCGGTGGCGCCATCCTGTGGGCGACACCCGATCACAAGGTGCTGACAGAGTACGGC
TGGCGTGCCGCCGGGGAACTCCGCAAGGGAGACAGGGTGGCGCAACCGCGACGCTTCGATGGATTCGGTG
ACAGTGCGCCGATTCCGGCGCGCGTGCAGGCGCTCGCGGATGCCCTGGATGACAAATTCCTGCACGACAT
GCTGGCGGAAGAACTCCGCTATTCCGTGATCCGAGAAGTGCTGCCAACGCGGCGGGCACGGACGTTCGGC
CTCGAGGTCGAGGAACTGCACACCCTCGTCGCCGAAGGGGTTGTTGTACACAACGGATCCACTAGTAGGC
CTGTCGACGGTCAGTCCGGCTTACTAAAAGCCAGATAACAGTATGCGTATTTGCGCGCTGATTTTTGCGG
TATAAGAATATATACTGATATGTATACCCGAAGTATGTCAAAAAGAGGTATGCTATGAAGCAGCGTATTA
CAGTGACAGTTGACAGCGACAGCTATCAGTTGCTCAAGGCATATATGATGTCAATATCTCCGGTCTGGTA
AGCACAACCATGCAGAATGAAGCCCGTCGTCTGCGTGCCGAACGCTGGAAAGCGGAAAATCAGGAAGGGA
TGGCTGAGGTCGCCCGGTTTATTGAAATGAACGGCTCTTTTGCTGACGAGAACAGGGGCTGGTGAAATGC
AGTTTAAGGTTTACACCTATAAAAGAGAGAGCCGTTATCGTCTGTTTGTGGATGTACAGAGTGATATTAT
TGACACGCCCGGGCGACGGATGGTGATCCCCCTGGCCAGTGCACGTCTGCTGTCAGATAAAGTCTCCCGT
GAACTTTACCCGGTGGTGCATATCGGGGATGAAAGCTGGCGCATGATGACCACCGATATGGCCAGTGTGC
CGGTCTCCGTTATCGGGGAAGAAGTGGCTGATCTCAGCCACCGCGAAAATGACATCAAAAACGCCATTAA
CCTGATGTTCTGGGGAATATAAATGTCAGGCTCCCTTATACACAGCCAGTCGACTGACCGTCAGGCCTCC
ATGGGAGCTCCTGCAGTTGGCTGCTGCCACCGCTGAGCAATAACTAGCATAACCCCTTGGGGCCTCTAAA
CGGGTCTTGAGGGGTTTTTTGCTGAAAGGAGGAACTATATCCGGATATCCCTGACTGCGTTAGCAATTTA
ACTGTGATAAACTACCGCATTAAAGCTTATCGATGATAAGCTGTCAAACATGAGAATTCTTAGAAAAACT
CATCGAGCATCAAATGAAACTGCAATTTATTCATATCAGGATTATCAATACCATATTTTTGAAAAAGCCG
TTTCTGTAATGAAGGAGAAAACTCACCGAGGCAGTTCCATAGGATGGCAAGATCCTGGTATCGGTCTGCG
ATTCCGACTCGTCCAACATCAATACAACCTATTAATTTCCCCTCGTCAAAAATAAGGTTATCAAGTGAGA
AATCACCATGAGTGACGACTGAATCCGGTGAGAATGGCAAAAGTTTGTGCATTTCTTTCCAGACTTGTTC
AACAGGCCAGCCATTACGCTCGTCATCAAAATCACTCGCATCAACCAAACCGTTATTCATTCGTGATTGC
GCCTGAGCGAGACGAAATACGCGATCGCTGTTAAAAGGACAATTACAAACAGGAATCGAATGCAACCGGC
GCAGGAACACTGCCAGCGCATCAACAATATTTTCACCTGAATCAGGATATTCTTCTAATACCTGGAATGC
TGTTTTCCCGGGGATCGCAGTGGTGAGTAACCATGCGTCATCAGGAGTACGGATAAAATGCTTGATGGTC
GGAACAGGCATAAATTCCGTCAGCCAGTTTAGTCTGACCATCTCATCTGTAACATCATTGGCAACGCTAC
CTTTGCCATGTTTCAGAAACAACTCTGGCGCATCGGGCTTCCCATACAATCGATAGATTGTCGCACCTGA
TTGCCCGACATTATCGCGAGCCCATTTATACCCATATAAATCAGCATCCATGTTGGAATTTAATCGCGGC
CTCGAGCAAGACGTTTCCCGTTGAATATGGCTCATAACACCCCTTGTATTACTGTTTATGTAAGCAGACA
GTTTTATTGTTCATGACCAAAATCCCTTAACGTG
