Features (pLannotate 1.2.2; 10 found; start..end, strand, type, name):
      1..19      +  promoter       T7 promoter: promoter for bacteriophage T7 RNA polymerase
     51..73      +  RBS            RBS: efficient ribosome binding site from bacteriophage T7 gene 10 (Olins and Rangwala, 1989)
   1608..1686    +  intron         PDK intron (fragment): pdk; modified pyruvate orthophosphate dikinase intron from Flaveria trinervia 3.0
   1777..1935    +  CDS            ccdA (fragment): CCDA_ECO57 - Also known as H, letA. Experimental evidence at protein level: Swiss-Prot protein existence level 1. Antitoxin component of a type II toxin-antitoxin (TA) system which inhibits the post-segregational killing (PSK) of plasmid-free cells, also referred to as a plasmid addiction system. Binds to and blocks the activity of CcdB; will also remove bound CcdB protein from the CcdB-GyrA complex by forming a CcdA-CcdB complex, a process termed rejuvenation. Functions as a transcriptional corepressor for the ccdAB operon, repression also requires CcdB (By similarity). From Escherichia coli
   1940..2242    +  CDS            ccdB: CCDB_ECOLI - Also known as G, letB, letD. Experimental evidence at protein level: Swiss-Prot protein existence level 1. Toxic component of a type II toxin-antitoxin (TA) system, functioning in plasmid maintainence. Responsible for the post- segregational killing (PSK) of plasmid-free cells, also referred to as a plasmid addiction system. Half-life of over 2 hours. Cell killing by CcdB is accompanied by filamentation, defects in chromosome and plasmid segregation, defects in cell division, formation of anucleate cells, decreased DNA synthesis and plasmid loss. Interferes with the activity of DN
   2308..2329    +  CDS            SET1 (fragment): solubility-enhancement tag derived from T7 phage gene 10B
   2337..2384    +  terminator     T7 terminator: transcription terminator for bacteriophage T7 RNA polymerase
   2452..2480    -  promoter       tet promoter: E. coli promoter for tetracycline efflux protein gene
   2493..3308    -  CDS            KanR: aminoglycoside phosphotransferase; aph(3')-Ia; confers resistance to kanamycin in bacteria or G418 (Geneticin®) in eukaryotes
   3430..4018    +  rep_origin     ori: high-copy-number ColE1/pMB1/pBR322/pUC origin of replication
>Addgene plasmid #112198 | pANY6 | addgene full sequence | sequence record 218116 | Addgene NGS Result
TAATACGACTCACTATAGGGAGACCACAACGGTTTCCCTCTAGAAATAATTTTGTTTAACTTTAAGAAGG
AGATATACATATGGTCCCGGGGAAAGGCGTGCCTGGTGTCGGGGTTCCAGGTGTGGGTGTACCAGGGGTA
GGTGTACCAGGTGTGGGCGTTCCAGGCGTTGGTGTACCAGGAGTAGGAGTCCCAGGTGTAGGCGTACCGG
GTTTTGGAGTACCTGGAAAGGGCGTCCCAGGGGTTGGTGTACCCGGCGTTGGTGTTCCTGGGGTAGGTGT
TCCAGGCGTAGGAGTACCAGGCGTTGGAGTTCCTGGTGTTGGGGTGCCTGGCGTTGGGGTTCCTGGTTTT
GGTGTCCCAGGAAAGGGAGTTCCTGGCGTAGGCGTTCCAGGAGTCGGCGTACCGGGAGTTGGAGTTCCAG
GAGTAGGCGTTCCTGGAGTCGGAGTACCTGGGGTCGGCGTGCCTGGAGTCGGTGTTCCAGGATTCGGTGT
TCCTGGTAAAGGCGTCCCAGGAGTGGGTGTTCCTGGCGTCGGAGTGCCTGGAGTAGGGGTTCCCGGTGTA
GGCGTGCCCGGAGTAGGTGTACCTGGAGTTGGTGTACCGGGAGTAGGTGTCCCTGGTTTCGGAGTCCCTG
GCAAGGGGGTACCCGGAGTTGGCGTACCGGGGGTCGGGGTCCCAGGCGTCGGTGTACCGGGCGTTGGAGT
CCCCGGTGTCGGTGTGCCCGGCGTCGGCGTGCCCGGTGTAGGTGTGCCTGGTTTCGGTGTGCCAGGCAAG
GGAGTACCAGGAGTCGGGGTACCGGGTGTTGGCGTACCCGGGGTGGGGGTTCCTGGAGTGGGAGTTCCGG
GGGTGGGAGTGCCTGGGGTGGGTGTACCGGGGGTTGGGGTGCCAGGATTCGGAGTGCCGGGGAAAGGTGT
TCCGGGTGTGGGAGTCCCCGGCGTAGGGGTACCTGGTGTAGGGGTACCAGGCGTAGGTGTACCCGGGGTC
GGAGTTCCAGGTGTAGGTGTACCGGGTGTCGGGGTCCCCGGATTCGGTGTGAGCTCGAACAACAACAACA
ATAACAATAACAACAACGAATTCGCCCTCGCAGAGGGCACTCGGATCTTCGATCCGGTCACCGGTACAAC
GCATCGCATCGAGGATGTTGTCGGTGGGCGCAAGCCTATTCATGTCGTGGCTGCTGCCAAGGACGGAACG
CTGCGTGCGCGGCCCGTGGTGTCCTGGTTCGACCAGGGAACGCGGGATGTGATCGGGTTGCGGATCGCCG
GTGGCGCCATCCTGTGGGCGACACCCGATCACAAGGTGCTGACAGAGTACGGCTGGCGTGCCGCCGGGGA
ACTCCGCAAGGGAGACAGGGTGGCGCAACCGCGACGCTTCGATGGATTCGGTGACAGTGCGCCGATTCCG
GCGCGCGTGCAGGCGCTCGCGGATGCCCTGGATGACAAATTCCTGCACGACATGCTGGCGGAAGAACTCC
GCTATTCCGTGATCCGAGAAGTGCTGCCAACGCGGCGGGCACGGACGTTCGGCCTCGAGGTCGAGGAACT
GCACACCCTCGTCGCCGAAGGGGTTGTTGTACACAACGGATCCACTAGTAGGCCTGTCGACGGTCAGTCC
GGCTTACTAAAAGCCAGATAACAGTATGCGTATTTGCGCGCTGATTTTTGCGGTATAAGAATATATACTG
ATATGTATACCCGAAGTATGTCAAAAAGAGGTATGCTATGAAGCAGCGTATTACAGTGACAGTTGACAGC
GACAGCTATCAGTTGCTCAAGGCATATATGATGTCAATATCTCCGGTCTGGTAAGCACAACCATGCAGAA
TGAAGCCCGTCGTCTGCGTGCCGAACGCTGGAAAGCGGAAAATCAGGAAGGGATGGCTGAGGTCGCCCGG
TTTATTGAAATGAACGGCTCTTTTGCTGACGAGAACAGGGGCTGGTGAAATGCAGTTTAAGGTTTACACC
TATAAAAGAGAGAGCCGTTATCGTCTGTTTGTGGATGTACAGAGTGATATTATTGACACGCCCGGGCGAC
GGATGGTGATCCCCCTGGCCAGTGCACGTCTGCTGTCAGATAAAGTCTCCCGTGAACTTTACCCGGTGGT
GCATATCGGGGATGAAAGCTGGCGCATGATGACCACCGATATGGCCAGTGTGCCGGTCTCCGTTATCGGG
GAAGAAGTGGCTGATCTCAGCCACCGCGAAAATGACATCAAAAACGCCATTAACCTGATGTTCTGGGGAA
TATAAATGTCAGGCTCCCTTATACACAGCCAGTCGACTGACCGTCAGGCCTCCATGGGAGCTCCTGCAGT
TGGCTGCTGCCACCGCTGAGCAATAACTAGCATAACCCCTTGGGGCCTCTAAACGGGTCTTGAGGGGTTT
TTTGCTGAAAGGAGGAACTATATCCGGATATCCCTGACTGCGTTAGCAATTTAACTGTGATAAACTACCG
CATTAAAGCTTATCGATGATAAGCTGTCAAACATGAGAATTCTTAGAAAAACTCATCGAGCATCAAATGA
AACTGCAATTTATTCATATCAGGATTATCAATACCATATTTTTGAAAAAGCCGTTTCTGTAATGAAGGAG
AAAACTCACCGAGGCAGTTCCATAGGATGGCAAGATCCTGGTATCGGTCTGCGATTCCGACTCGTCCAAC
ATCAATACAACCTATTAATTTCCCCTCGTCAAAAATAAGGTTATCAAGTGAGAAATCACCATGAGTGACG
ACTGAATCCGGTGAGAATGGCAAAAGTTTGTGCATTTCTTTCCAGACTTGTTCAACAGGCCAGCCATTAC
GCTCGTCATCAAAATCACTCGCATCAACCAAACCGTTATTCATTCGTGATTGCGCCTGAGCGAGACGAAA
TACGCGATCGCTGTTAAAAGGACAATTACAAACAGGAATCGAATGCAACCGGCGCAGGAACACTGCCAGC
GCATCAACAATATTTTCACCTGAATCAGGATATTCTTCTAATACCTGGAATGCTGTTTTCCCGGGGATCG
CAGTGGTGAGTAACCATGCGTCATCAGGAGTACGGATAAAATGCTTGATGGTCGGAAGCGGCATAAATTC
CGTCAGCCAGTTTAGTCTGACCATCTCATCTGTAACATCATTGGCAACGCTACCTTTGCCATGTTTCAGA
AACAACTCTGGCGCATCGGGCTTCCCATACAATCGATAGATTGTCGCACCTGATTGCCCGACATTATCGC
GAGCCCATTTATACCCATATAAATCAGCATCCATGTTGGAATTTAATCGCGGCCTCGAGCAAGACGTTTC
CCGTTGAATATGGCTCATAACACCCCTTGTATTACTGTTTATGTAAGCAGACAGTTTTATTGTTCATGAC
AAAAATCCCTTAACGTGAGTTTTCGTTCCACTGAGCGTCAGACCCCGTAGAAAAGATCAAAGGATCTTCT
TGAGATCCTTTTTTTCTGCGCGTAATCTGCTGCTTGCAAACAAAAAAACCACCGCTACCAGCGGTGGTTT
GTTTGCCGGATCAAGAGCTACCAACTCTTTTTCCGAAGGTAACTGGCTTCAGCAGAGCGCAGATACCAAA
TACTGTCCTTCTAGTGTAGCCGTAGTTAGGCCACCACTTCAAGAACTCTGTAGCACCGCCTACATACCTC
GCTCTGCTAATCCTGTTACCAGTGGCTGCTGCCAGTGGCGATAAGTCGTGTCTTACCGGGTTGGACTCAA
GACGATAGTTACCGGATAAGGCGCAGCGGTCGGGCTGAACGGGGGGTTCGTGCACACAGCCCAGCTTGGA
GCGAACGACCTACACCGAACTGAGATACCTACAGCGTGAGCTATGAGAAAGCGCCACGCTTCCCGAAGGG
AGAAAGGCGGACAGGTATCCGGTAAGCGGCAGGGTCGGAACAGGAGAGCGCACGAGGGAGCTTCCAGGGG
GAAACGCCTGGTATCTTTATAGTCCTGTCGGGTTTCGCCACCTCTGACTTGAGCGTCGATTTTTGTGATG
CTCGTCAGGGGGGCGGAGCCTATGGAAAAACGCCAGCAACGCGGCCTTTTTACGGTTCCTGGCCTTTTGC
TGGCCTTTGGTACCAGATCTCGATCCCGCGAAAT
